>Addgene plasmid #79960 | pCMV-EPN-45 | addgene partial sequence | sequence record 162134 | CMV-F 5'-CGCAAATGGGCGGTAGGCGTG-3'
AGCTCTCTGGCTAACTAGAGAACCCACTGCTTACTGGCTTATCGAAATTAATACGACTCACTATAGGGAG
ACCCAAGCTGGCTAGCGTTTAAACGGGCCCTCTAGAATTATCGATCCGGAGGTACCATGGGTGCGCGTGC
GTCTGGTTCTAAATCTGGCTCCGGCTCTGACTCTGGTAGCAAGATCGAAGAGCTGTTCAAGAAACACAAG
ATCGTTGCCGTGCTGCGTGCCAATAGTGTGGAAGAAGCGAAAAAGAAAGCGCTGGCGGTTTTCCTGGGCG
GCGTTCATCTGATTGAAATTACCTTTACCGTGCCGGATGCGGATACCGTGATTAAGGAACTGAGCTTTCT
GAAGGAAATGGGCGCGATTATTGGTGCGGGCACCGTGACCAGCGTGGAGCAGTGCCGTAAAGCGGTGGAA
AGTGGCGCCGAATTCATTGTGAGTCCGCACCTGGACGAGGAAATTAGCCAATTTTGCAAGGAGAAGGGTG
TGTTCTATATGCCAGGCGTTATGACCCCGACCGAACTGGTGAAAGCCATGAAACTGGGCCATACCATCTT
AAAACTGTTTCCGGGTGAGGTGGTGGGTCCGCAGTTTGTTAAAGCGATGAAAGGTCCGTTTCCGAATGTG
AAATTTGTGCCAACCGGCGGTGTTAATCTGGACAATGTGTGCGAATGGTTCAAAGCGGGCGTGCTGGCCG
TGGGCGTGGGCAGCGCGTTAGTGAAAGGCACCCCGGTGGAAGTGGCGGAAAAGGCCAAGGCGTTCGTTGA
GAAGATTCGTGGCTGCACCGAACAGAAACTGATTAGCGAAGAAGATCTGGGCAGCGGCAGTGGCGACGGC
GGTCGTGGTAGCCGTGGCGGCGATGGTAGCGGCGGTAGCAGCGGTCCACCGGAATATGGTGGCTCCTGAC
TCGAGAAGCTTGCTAGCAGATCTTTT
