>Addgene plasmid #79960 | pCMV-EPN-45 | addgene partial sequence | sequence record 162135 | Bglob-pA-R 5'-ttttggcagagggaaaaaga-3'
CCACCATATTCCGGTGGACCGCTGCTACCGCCGCTACCATCGCCGCCACGGCTACCACGACCGCCGTCGC
CACTGCCGCTGCCCAGATCTTCTTCGCTAATCAGTTTCTGTTCGGTGCAGCCACGAATCTTCTCAACGAA
CGCCTTGGCCTTTTCCGCCACTTCCACCGGGGTGCCTTTCACTAACGCGCTGCCCACGCCCACGGCCAGC
ACGCCCGCTTTGAACCATTCGCACACATTGTCCAGATTAACACCGCCGGTTGGCACAAATTTCACATTCG
GAAACGGACCTTTCATCGCTTTAACAAACTGCGGACCCACCACCTCACCCGGAAACAGTTTTAAGATGGT
ATGGCCCAGTTTCATGGCTTTCACCAGTTCGGTCGGGGTCATAACGCCTGGCATATAGAACACACCCTTC
TCCTTGCAAAATTGGCTAATTTCCTCGTCCAGGTGCGGACTCACAATGAATTCGGCGCCACTTTCCACCG
CTTTACGGCACTGCTCCACGCTGGTCACGGTGCCCGCACCAATAATCGCGCCCATTTCCTTCAGAAAGCT
CAGTTCCTTAATCACGGTATCCGCATCCGGCACGGTAAAGGTAATTTCAATCAGATGAACGCCGCCCAGG
AAAACCGCCAGCGCTTTCTTTTTCGCTTCTTCCACACTATTGGCACGCAGCACGGCAACGATCTTGTGTT
TCTTGAACAGCTCTTCGATCTTGCTACCAGAGTCAGAGCCGGAGCCAGATTTAGAACCAGACGCACGCGC
ACCCATGGTACCTCCGGATCGATAATTCTAGAGGGCCCGTTTAAACGCTAGCCAGCTTGGGTCTCCCTAT
AGTGAGTCGTATTAATTTCGATAAGCCAGTAAGCAGTGGGTTCTCTAGTTAGCCAGAGAGCTCTGCTTAT
ATAGACCTCCCACCGTACACGCCTACGGCCCATTT
