>Addgene plasmid #79960 | pCMV-EPN-45 | depositor partial sequence | sequence record 162136 | EPN-45
CTAGAATTATCGATCCGGAGGTACCATGGGTGCGCGTGCGTCTGGTTCTAAATCTGGCTCCGGCTCTGAC
TCTGGTAGCAAGATCGAAGAGCTGTTCAAGAAACACAAGATCGTTGCCGTGCTGCGTGCCAATAGTGTGG
AAGAAGCGAAAAAGAAAGCGCTGGCGGTTTTCCTGGGCGGCGTTCATCTGATTGAAATTACCTTTACCGT
GCCGGATGCGGATACCGTGATTAAGGAACTGAGCTTTCTGAAGGAAATGGGCGCGATTATTGGTGCGGGC
ACCGTGACCAGCGTGGAGCAGTGCCGTAAAGCGGTGGAAAGTGGCGCCGAATTCATTGTGAGTCCGCACC
TGGACGAGGAAATTAGCCAATTTTGCAAGGAGAAGGGTGTGTTCTATATGCCAGGCGTTATGACCCCGAC
CGAACTGGTGAAAGCCATGAAACTGGGCCATACCATCTTAAAACTGTTTCCGGGTGAGGTGGTGGGTCCG
CAGTTTGTTAAAGCGATGAAAGGTCCGTTTCCGAATGTGAAATTTGTGCCAACCGGCGGTGTTAATCTGG
ACAATGTGTGCGAATGGTTCAAAGCGGGCGTGCTGGCCGTGGGCGTGGGCAGCGCGTTAGTGAAAGGCAC
CCCGGTGGAAGTGGCGGAAAAGGCCAAGGCGTTCGTTGAGAAGATTCGTGGCTGCACCGAACAGAAACTG
ATTAGCGAAGAAGATCTGGGCAGCGGCAGTGGCGACGGCGGTCGTGGTAGCCGTGGCGGCGATGGTAGCG
GCGGTAGCAGCGGTCCACCGGAATATGGTGGCTCCTGACTCGAGAAGCTTGCTAGCAGATCTT
