[The description below was written by a language model from this plasmid's Addgene catalogue record.]
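Description:
pCMV-EPN-45 is a mammalian expression plasmid built on a pCMV backbone (about 5.4 kb without insert), with the EPN-45 coding sequence cloned between the KpnI and XhoI sites. The record lists it as both a mammalian and a bacterial expression vector. It is maintained as a high-copy plasmid in E. coli under ampicillin selection, and it carries a neomycin resistance marker that allows G418 selection of transfected mammalian cells. The promoter is not explicitly listed, although the backbone name implies CMV-driven expression. No feature table is provided, so the origin, polyadenylation signal and other backbone elements cannot be confirmed from the record.

The insert encodes a designed fusion protein summarised as Myr1-12GS-I3-01-myc-22GS-Late7 (modified). Reading from the N-terminus, this is a myristoylation signal for membrane association, a 12-residue glycine-serine linker, the I3-01 designed self-assembling protein nanocage subunit, a myc epitope tag for detection, a 22-residue glycine-serine linker, and a modified version of a late-domain element designated Late7. Late domains are short motifs that recruit the cellular ESCRT machinery to drive membrane scission. Together the three functional modules (membrane binding, self-assembly and ESCRT recruitment) mimic the minimal requirements for enveloped virus budding. The associated publication describes such designed proteins as inducing the release of extracellular vesicles that contain nanocages. EPN-45 appears to be one variant in a numbered series of these constructs, presumably testing an alternative late-domain configuration, but the record does not specify the nature of the modification.
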