Addgene plasmid #79960: pCMV-EPN-45
Purpose: Myr1-12GS-I3-01-myc-22GS-Late7 (modified)
Depositing lab: Neil King. Depositing organization: University of Washington. Publication: Designed proteins induce the formation of nanocage-containing extracellular vesicles. Votteler J, Ogohara C, Yi S, Hsia Y, Nattermann U, Belnap DM, King NP, Sundquist WI. Nature. 2016 Dec 8;540(7632):292-295. doi: 10.1038/nature20607. Epub 2016 Nov 30. PubMed 27919066.
Backbone
  Vector backbone: pCMV
  Backbone size w/o insert (bp): 5443
  Modifications to backbone: Inserts were cloned into the Kpn1 and Xho1 sites
  Vector type: Mammalian Expression, Bacterial Expression
  Selectable markers: Neomycin (select with G418)
Growth in bacteria
  Bacterial resistance: Ampicillin, 100 μg/mL
  Growth temperature: 37°C
  Growth strain: DH5alpha
  Copy number: High Copy
Gene/Insert
  Gene/Insert name: EPN-45
Terms and licenses: Academic/Nonprofit Terms; Industry Terms: Not Available to Industry
How to cite: pCMV-EPN-45 was a gift from Neil King (Addgene plasmid # 79960 ; http://n2t.net/addgene:79960 ; RRID:Addgene_79960)
